Addgene plasmid #223890: pD(Ct)_CPD-His10
Purpose: 4G-cloning donor for C-terminal CPD-His10 tag
Depositing lab: Stephan Gruber. Depositing organization: Universite de Lausanne (UNIL). Publication: 4G cloning: rapid gene assembly for expression of multisubunit protein complexes in diverse hosts. Taschner M, Dickinson JB, Roisne-Hamelin F, Gruber S. Life Sci Alliance. 2024 Dec 2;8(1):e202402899. doi: 10.26508/lsa.202402899. Print 2025 Jan. PubMed 39622624.
Backbone
  Vector backbone: pD
  Vector type: Golden-Gate Donor
Growth in bacteria
  Bacterial resistance: Chloramphenicol, 25 μg/mL
  Growth temperature: 37°C
  Growth strain: Pir1 ; strain contains pir-116 mutation for plasmid maintenance at high copy
  Copy number: High Copy
Gene/Insert
  Gene/Insert name: CPD-His10
  Species: Synthetic
  Cloning method: Gibson Cloning
Terms and licenses: Academic/Nonprofit Terms; Industry Terms: Not Available to Industry
Depositor comments: Please visit https://doi.org/10.1101/2024.06.17.599261 for bioRxiv preprint.
How to cite: pD(Ct)_CPD-His10 was a gift from Stephan Gruber (Addgene plasmid # 223890 ; http://n2t.net/addgene:223890 ; RRID:Addgene_223890)
