[The description below was written by a language model from this plasmid's Addgene catalogue record and pLannotate feature annotations shown in this document.]
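Description:
pD(Ct)_CPD-His10 is a small (about 2.5 kb) Golden Gate donor plasmid from the 4G-cloning system, a modular assembly scheme designed for building expression constructs for multisubunit protein complexes in different hosts. It is built on the pD backbone and serves only as a part donor, supplying a C-terminal tag module rather than driving expression itself. No promoter upstream of the tag-coding region is annotated. Replication depends on the R6K γ origin, which requires the pi initiator protein supplied in trans, so the plasmid is maintained in pir-expressing E. coli; the recommended host carries the pir-116 mutation, which gives high copy number. Selection is by chloramphenicol, through a cat gene under its native promoter.

The payload is a synthetic CPD-His10 cassette. The feature table identifies the CPD portion as a fragment of the Vibrio cholerae MARTX toxin gene rtxA, consistent with that toxin's cysteine protease domain, which is commonly used as an inducible self-cleaving tag. It is followed directly by a polyhistidine stretch, which the annotation software calls as 9xHis but which the catalogue names as His10, for metal-affinity purification. Fused to the C-terminus of a protein of interest, the module would allow affinity capture and subsequent tag removal by autoprocessing. The record does not describe cleavage conditions or the Golden Gate enzyme sites and overhangs. A loxP site lies next to the origin and could permit Cre-mediated fusion with other loxP-bearing plasmids, though the record does not state its intended role. Short matches to a T7 gene 10B-derived solubility tag and to Tn5 transposase are also annotated. These are small fragments, probably backbone remnants or incidental similarity rather than functional elements.
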