Features (pLannotate 1.2.2; 8 found; start..end, strand, type, name):
     28..675     +  CDS            rtxA (fragment): MARTX_VIBCH - Also known as rtx From Vibrio cholerae serotype O1 (strain ATCC 39315 / El Tor Inaba N16961).
    682..708     +  CDS            9xHis: 9xHis affinity tag
    747..796     +  CDS            SET1 (fragment): solubility-enhancement tag derived from T7 phage gene 10B
    890..992     +  promoter       cat promoter: promoter of the E. coli cat gene encoding chloramphenicol acetyltransferase
    993..1649    +  CDS            cat: CAT_ECOLX - Experimental evidence at protein level: Swiss-Prot protein existence level 1. This enzyme is an effector of chloramphenicol resistance in bacteria. From Escherichia coli. This protein is used as a marker in many commonly used cloning vectors, such as pACYC184.
   1925..2038    -  CDS            tnpA (fragment): TN5P_ECOLX - Also known as tnp. Experimental evidence at protein level: Swiss-Prot protein existence level 1. Mediates transposition of transposon Tn5 by a 'cut and paste' mechanism. First, the monomeric transposase binds the 19 bp inverted DNA repeats flanking the transposon. Then, dimerization of the DNA- bound transposase creates a synaptic DNA complex. After nicking of the first DNA strand, excision of the transposon proceeds through a series of intermediates. The transposase then mediates the insertion of the transposon at a new site by strand transfer. The activity of the wild- type tran
   2047..2403    -  rep_origin     R6K γ ori: γ replication origin from E. coli plasmid R6K; requires the R6K initiator protein pi for replication
   2456..2489    +  protein_bind   loxP: Cre-mediated recombination occurs in the 8-bp core sequence (GCATACAT). Cre recombinase
>Addgene plasmid #223890 | pD(Ct)_CPD-His10 | addgene full sequence | sequence record 445928 | Addgene NGS Result
GATTCGCGACCTACTCCGGAATATTAGGTCTCAGGATCTGATGCCCTCGCGGGCGGTAAAATACTCCATA
ATCAAAATGTTAATAGCTGGGGCCCGATTACGGTTACACCAACGACAGATGGTGGTGAAACCCGCTTCGA
CGGTCAAATCATCGTTCAAATGGAAAACGACCCGGTAGTAGCAAAAGCGGCAGCCAATTTAGCAGGTAAA
CATGCTGAAAGCAGTGTGGTGGTGCAGCTCGATTCAGACGGCAACTATCGCGTGGTGTATGGCGATCCGT
CAAAACTGGATGGAAAGCTACGTTGGCAGTTGGTGGGGCATGGTCGCGACCACTCAGAAACTAACAATAC
TCGCTTAAGTGGTTACAGTGCCGATGAGTTGGCCGTGAAATTGGCCAAGTTCCAACAGTCGTTTAATCAA
GCCGAAAACATCAACAACAAACCGGATCACATCAGTATTGTTGGTTGTTCTTTGGTGAGTGACGACAAGC
AAAAAGGCTTTGGTCATCAGTTTATTAACGCGATGGATGCGAATGGTCTTCGTGTCGATGTCTCTGTTCG
TAGTTCTGAACTGGCCGTAGACGAGGCGGGACGTAAGCATACCAAGGACGCGAATGGCGATTGGGTTCAA
AAGGCAGAAAACAACAAAGTTTCGCTAAGCTGGGACGCGCAAGGCCTTGAGCACCACCACCACCACCACC
ACCACCACCATTAAGGGAGACCCACTGCTTGAGCCTAGAAGATCCGGCTGCTAACAAAGCCCGAAAGGAA
GCTGAGTTGGCTGCTGTCACCGCTGAGCAATAACTATCATAACCCCTAGGTGCCATTTCATTACCTCTTT
CTCCGCACCCGACATAGATCTGGGCCAACTTTTGGCGAAAATGAGACGTTGATCGGCACGTAAGAGGGTC
CAACTTTCACCATAATGAAATAAGATCACTACCGGGCGTATTTTTTGAGTTATCGAGATTTTCAGGAGCT
AAGGAAGCTAAAATGGAGAAAAAAATCACTGGATATACCACCGTTGATATATCCCAATGGCATCGTAAAG
AACATTTTGAGGCATTTCAGTCAGTTGCTCAATGTACCTATAACCAGACCGTTCAGCTGGATATTACGGC
CTTTTTAAAGACCGTAAAGAAAAATAAGCACAAGTTTTATCCGGCCTTTATTCACATTCTTGCCCGCCTG
ATGAATGCTCATCCGGAATTCCGTATGGCAATGAAAGACGGTGAGCTGGTGATATGGGATAGTGTTCACC
CTTGTTACACCGTTTTCCATGAGCAAACTGAAACGTTTTCATCGCTCTGGAGTGAATACCACGACGATTT
CCGGCAGTTTCTACACATATATTCGCAAGATGTGGCGTGTTACGGTGAAAACCTGGCCTATTTCCCTAAA
GGGTTTATTGAGAATATGTTTTTCGTCTCAGCCAATCCCTGGGTGAGTTTCACCAGTTTTGATTTAAACG
TGGCCAATATGGACAACTTCTTCGCCCCCGTTTTCACCATGGGCAAATATTATACGCAAGGCGACAAGGT
GCTGATGCCGCTGGCGATTCAGGTTCATCATGCCGTTTGTGATGGCTTCCATGTCGGCAGAATGCTTAAT
GAATTACAACAGTACTGCGATGAGTGGCAGGGTGGGGCGTAATTTTTTTAAGGCAGTTATTGGTGCCCTT
AAACGCCTGGTTGCTACGCCTGAATAAGTGATAATAAGCGGATGAATGGCAGAAATTCGAAAGCAAATTC
GACCCGGTCGTCGGTTCAGGGCAGGGTCGTTAAATAGCCGCTTATGTCTATTGCTGGTTTACCGGTTTAT
TGACTACCGGAAGCAGTGTGACCGTGTGCTTCTCAAATGCCTGAGGCCAGTTTGCTCAGGCTCTCCCCGT
GGAGGTAATAATTGACGATATGATCATTTATTCTGCCTCCCAGCTGACATTCATCCGGGGTCAGCACCGT
TTCTGCGGACTGGCTTTCTACGTGTTCCGCTTCCTTTAGCAGCCCTTGCGCCCTGAGTGCTTGCGGCAGC
GTGAAGCTAATTCCCATGTCAGCCGTTAAGTGTTCCTGTGTCACTCAAAATTGCTTTGAGAGGCTCTAAG
GGCTTCTCAGTGCGTTACATCCCTGGCTTGTTGTCCACAACCGTTAAACCTTAAAAGCTTTAAAAGCCTT
ATATATTCTTTTTTTTCTTATAAAACTTAAAACCTTAGAGGCTATTTAAGTTGCTGATTTATATTAATTT
TATTGTTCAAACATGAGAGCTTAGTACGTGAAACATGAGAGCTTAGTACGTTAGCCATGAGAGCTTAGTA
CGTTAGCCATGAGGGTTTAGTTCGTTAAACATGAGAGCTTAGTACGTTAAACATGAGAGCTTAGTACGTG
AAACATGAGAGCTTAGTACGTACTATCAACAGGTTGAACTGCTGATCAACAGATCCTCTACGCGGCCGCG
GTACCATAACTTCGTATAGCATACATTATACGAAGTTATCTGCCAGGCACATGGGTTTTACTAGTATC
